>Addgene plasmid #13115 | pc3XB-ZF16 | addgene partial sequence | sequence record 19499 | CMV-F 5'-CGCAAATGGGCGGTAGGCGTG-3'
AGCTCTCTGGCTACTAGAGAACCCACTGCTTACTGGCTTATCGAAATTAATACGACTCACTATAGGGAGA
CCCAAGCTGGCTAGCGTTTAAACGGGCCCTCTAGACCCGGGGAGAAGCCGCATATTTGCCACATCCAAGG
CTGTGGGAAGGTGTACGGCACAACAAGCGCCCTGACACGTCACTTGCGCTGGCATACCGGTGGATCCTCT
GCACAGTAGTAAGCTTAAGTTTAAACCGCTGATCAGCCTCGACTGTGCCTTCTAGTTGCCAGCCATCTGT
TGTTTGCCCCTCCCCCGTGCCTTCCTTGACCCTGGAAGGTGCCACTCCCACTGTCCTTTCCTAATAAAAT
GAGGAAATTGCATCGCATTGTCTGAGTAGGTGTCATTCTATTCTGGGGGGTGGGGTGGGGCAGGACAGCA
AGGGGGAGGATTGGGAAGACAATAGCAGGCATGCTGGGGATGCGGTGGGCTCTATGGCTTCTGAGGCGGA
AAGAACCAGCTGGGGCTCTAGGGGGTATCCCC
[125 nt withheld, positions 523-647]
C
[44 nt withheld, positions 649-692]
