[The description below was written by a language model from this plasmid's Addgene catalogue record.]
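Description:
pc3XB-ZF16 is a mammalian expression-type plasmid built on pc3XB, a modified version of the Invitrogen pcDNA3 backbone of about 5.4 kb. It is maintained in E. coli as a high-copy plasmid under ampicillin selection, and the backbone also carries a neomycin resistance marker that allows G418 selection in mammalian cells. No feature table accompanies the record, so the promoter and other regulatory elements are not explicitly listed. The use of a T7 primer for 5′ sequencing indicates a T7 priming site upstream of the insert, as is typical of pcDNA3-derived vectors.

The payload is a very small insert of about 90 bp, ZF16, encoding a single zinc finger module of roughly 30 amino acids. According to the depositor, this finger recognises the DNA triplet GTT and derives from the Sangamo module set. The module is cloned between XbaI and BamHI sites, both of which are preserved, so the finger can be excised or joined to others by restriction-enzyme cloning.

The plasmid is one component of the Zinc Finger Consortium Modular Assembly Kit v1.0, an archive of individual finger modules with defined triplet specificities. In the modular assembly approach, fingers from such plasmids are combined in series to build multi-finger arrays that target longer chosen DNA sequences. These arrays can then be fused to a nuclease domain to create zinc finger nucleases for targeted genome modification. On its own, pc3XB-ZF16 serves mainly as a source and storage vector for the GTT-binding module rather than as a functional effector construct.
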