Addgene plasmid #13115: pc3XB-ZF16
Depositing lab: Keith Joung. Depositing organization: Massachusetts General Hospital. Publication: Standardized reagents and protocols for engineering zinc finger nucleases by modular assembly. Wright DA, Thibodeau-Beganny S, Sander JD, Winfrey RJ, Hirsh AS, Eichtinger M, Fu F, Porteus MH, Dobbs D, Voytas DF, Joung JK. Nat Protoc. 2006;1(3):1637-52. doi: 10.1038/nprot.2006.259 PubMed 17406455.
Backbone
  Vector backbone: pc3XB
  Backbone manufacturer: Modified Invitrogen pcDNA3
  Backbone size w/o insert (bp): 5400
  Vector type: Mammalian Expression
  Selectable markers: Neomycin (select with G418)
Growth in bacteria
  Bacterial resistance: Ampicillin, 100 μg/mL
  Growth temperature: 37°C
  Growth strain: XL1 Blue
  Copy number: High Copy
Gene/Insert
  Gene/Insert name: ZF16
  Insert size (bp): 90
  Cloning method: Restriction Enzyme; 5′ cloning site XbaI (not destroyed); 3′ cloning site BamHI (not destroyed)
  Sequencing primers: 5′ T7
Terms and licenses: Academic/Nonprofit Terms; Industry Terms: Not Available to Industry
Depositor comments: Part of the Zinc Finger Consortium Modular Assembly Kit v1.0. Finger protein sequence: PGEKPHICHIQGCGKVYGTTSALTRHLRWH. Target DNA sequence: GTT. This zinc finger is derived from the Sangamo module set.
How to cite: pc3XB-ZF16 was a gift from Keith Joung (Addgene plasmid # 13115 ; http://n2t.net/addgene:13115 ; RRID:Addgene_13115)
